>Addgene plasmid #114615 | pTWIN1-His6-Ssp-Httex1-23Q-A2C-P90C | addgene full sequence | sequence record 224725 | Addgene NGS Result
AGGACGCCCGCCATAAACTGCCAGGAATTGGGGATCGGAATTAATTCCCGGTTTAAACCGGGGATCTCGA
TCCCGCGAAATTAATACGACTCACTATAGGGGAATTGTGAGCGGATAACAATTCCCCTCTAGAAATAATT
TTGTTTAACTTTAAGAAGGAGATATACATATGCATCATCATCATCACCATAGCGGTGCAATTAGCGGTGA
TAGCCTGATTAGCCTGGCAAGCACCGGTAAACGTGTTAGCATTAAAGATCTGCTGGATGAGAAAGATTTT
GAGATTTGGGCCATTAACGAGCAGACCATGAAACTGGAAAGCGCAAAAGTTAGCCGTGTTTTTTGCACCG
GTAAAAAACTGGTGTATATCCTGAAAACCCGTCTGGGTCGTACCATTAAAGCAACCGCAAATCATCGTTT
TCTGACCATTGATGGTTGGAAACGTCTGGATGAACTGAGCCTGAAAGAACATATTGCACTGCCTCGTAAA
CTGGAAAGTAGCAGCCTGCAACTGAGTCCGGAAATTGAAAAACTGAGCCAGAGCGATATCTATTGGGATA
GCATTGTTAGCATTACCGAAACCGGTGTTGAAGAAGTTTTTGATCTGACCGTTCCGGGTCCGCACAATTT
TGTTGCAAATGATATTATTGTGCACAACTGCACCCTGGAAAAACTGATGAAAGCATTTGAAAGCCTGAAA
AGCTTTCAGCAACAACAGCAGCAACAGCAACAGCAGCAGCAGCAGCAACAACAGCAGCAGCAACAGCAAC
AACAACCGCCTCCGCCTCCGCCACCTCCTCCTCCACCACAGCTGCCTCAGCCTCCGCCTCAGGCACAGCC
TCTGCTGCCACAGCCTCAGCCACCTCCACCGCCTCCACCTCCACCTCCGGGTCCGGCAGTTGCAGAAGAA
CCGCTGCATCGTTGCTAACTGCAGGAAGGGGATCCGGCTGCTAACAAAGCCCGAAAGGAAGCTGAGTTGG
CTGCTGCCACCGCTGAGCAATAACTAGCATAACCCCTTGGGGCCTCTAAACGGGTCTTGAGGGGTTTTTT
GCTGAAAGGAGGAACTATATCCGGATAACTACGTCAGGTGGCACTTTTCGGGGAAATGTGCGCGGAACCC
CTATTTGTTTATTTTTCTAAATACATTCAAATATGTATCCGCTCATGAGACAATAACCCTGATAAATGCT
TCAATAATATTGAAAAAGGAAGAGTATGAGTATTCAACATTTCCGTGTCGCCCTTATTCCCTTTTTTGCG
GCATTTTGCCTTCCTGTTTTTGCTCACCCAGAAACGCTGGTGAAAGTAAAAGATGCTGAAGATCAGTTGG
GTGCACGAGTGGGTTACATCGAACTGGATCTCAACAGCGGTAAGATCCTTGAGAGTTTTCGCCCCGAAGA
ACGTTTCCCAATGATGAGCACTTTTAAAGTTCTGCTATGTGGCGCGGTATTATCCCGTGTTGACGCCGGG
CAAGAGCAACTCGGTCGCCGCATACACTATTCTCAGAATGACTTGGTTGAGTACTCACCAGTCACAGAAA
AGCATCTTACGGATGGCATGACAGTAAGAGAATTATGCAGTGCTGCCATAACCATGAGTGATAACACTGC
GGCCAACTTACTTCTGACAACGATCGGAGGACCGAAGGAGCTAACCGCTTTTTTGCACAACATGGGGGAT
CATGTAACTCGCCTTGATCGTTGGGAACCGGAGCTGAATGAAGCCATACCAAACGACGAGCGTGACACCA
CGATGCCTGTAGCAATGGCAACAACGTTGCGCAAACTATTAACTGGCGAACTACTTACTCTAGCTTCCCG
GCAACAATTAATAGACTGGATGGAGGCGGATAAAGTTGCAGGACCACTTCTGCGCTCGGCCCTTCCGGCT
GGCTGGTTTATTGCTGATAAATCTGGAGCCGGTGAGCGTGGGTCTCGCGGTATCATTGCAGCACTGGGGC
CAGATGGTAAGCCCTCCCGTATCGTAGTTATCTACACGACGGGGAGTCAGGCAACTATGGATGAACGAAA
TAGACAGATCGCTGAGATAGGTGCCTCACTGATTAAGCATTGGTAACTGTCAGACCAAGTTTACTCATAT
ATACTTTAGATTGATT
[38 nt withheld, positions 2117-2154]
A
[37 nt withheld, positions 2156-2192]
ATTTTGTTAAAATTCGCGTTAAATTTTTGTTAAATCAGCTCATTTTTTAACCAATAGGCCGAAATCGGCA
AAATCCCTTATAAATCAAAAGAATAGCCCGAGATAGGGT
[37 nt withheld, positions 2302-2338]
AAAGAACGTGGACTCCAACGTCAAAGG
[141 nt withheld, positions 2366-2506]
G
[125 nt withheld, positions 2508-2632]
AAAGGATCTAGGTGAAGATCCTTTTTGATAATCTCATGACCAAAATCCCTTAACGTGAGTTTTCGTTCCA
CTGAGCGTCAGACCCCGTAGAAAAGATCAAAGGATCTTCTTGAGATCCTTTTTTTCTGCGCGTAATCTGC
TGCTTGCAAACAAAAAAACCACCGCTACCAGCGGTGGTTTGTTTGCCGGATCAAGAGCTACCAACTCTTT
TTCCGAAGGTAACTGGCTTCAGCAGAGCGCAGATACCAAATACTGTCCTTCTAGTGTAGCCGTAGTTAGG
CCACCACTTCAAGAACTCTGTAGCACCGCCTACATACCTCGCTCTGCTAATCCTGTTACCAGTGGCTGCT
GCCAGTGGCGATAAGTCGTGTCTTACCGGGTTGGACTCAAGACGATAGTTACCGGATAAGGCGCAGCGGT
CGGGCTGAACGGGGGGTTCGTGCACACAGCCCAGCTTGGAGCGAACGACCTACACCGAACTGAGATACCT
ACAGCGTGAGCTATGAGAAAGCGCCACGCTTCCCGAAGGGAGAAAGGCGGACAGGTATCCGGTAAGCGGC
AGGGTCGGAACAGGAGAGCGCACGAGGGAGCTTCCAGGGGGAAACGCCTGGTATCTTTATAGTCCTGTCG
GGTTTCGCCACCTCTGACTTGAGCGTCGATTTTTGTGATGCTCGTCAGGGGGGCGGAGCCTATGGAAAAA
CGCCAGCAACGCGGCCTTTTTACGGTTCCTGGCCTTTTGCTGGCCTTTTGCTCACATGTTCTTTCCTGCG
TTATCCCCTGATTCTGTGGATAACCGTATTACCGCCTTTGAGTGAGCTGATACCGCTCGCCGCAGCCGAA
CGACCGAGCGCAGCGAGTCAGTGAGCGAGGAAGCTATGGTGCACTCTCAGTACAATCTGCTCTGATGCCG
CATAGTTAAGCCAGTATACACTCCGCTATCGCTACGTGACTGGGTCATGGCTGCGCCCCGACACCCGCCA
ACACCCGCTGACGCGCCCTGACGGGCTTGTCTGCTCCCGGCATCCGCTTACAGACAAGCTGTGACCGTCT
CCGGGAGCTGCATGTGTCAGAGGTTTTCACCGTCATCACCGAAACGCGCGAGGCAGCTGCGGTAAAGCTC
ATCAGCGTGGTCGTGCAGCGATTCACAGATGTCTGCCTGTTCATCCGCGTCCAGCTCGTTGAGTTTCTCC
AGAAGCGTTAATGTCTGGCTTCTGATAAAGCGGGCCATGTTAAGGGCGGTTTTTTCCTGTTTGGTCACTG
ATGCCTCCGTGTAAGGGGGATTTCTGTTCATGGGGGTAATGATACCGATGAAACGAGAGAGGATGCTCAC
GATACGGGTTACTGATGATGAACATGCCCGGTTACTGGAACGTTGTGAGGGTAAACAACTGGCGGTATGG
ATGCGGCGGGACCAGAGAAAAATCACTCAGGGTCAATGCCAGCCGAACGCCAGCAAGACGTAGCCCAGCG
CGTCGGCCGCCATGCCGGCGATAATGGCCTGCTTCTCGCCGAAACGTTTGGTGGCGGGACCAGTGACGAA
GGCTTGAGCGAGGGCGTGCAAGATTCCGAATACCGCAAGCGACAGGCCGATCATCGTCGCGCTCCAGCGA
AAGCGGTCCTCGCCGAAAATGACCCAGAGCGCTGCCGGCACCTGTCCTACGAGTTGCATGATAAAGAAGA
CAGTCATAAGTGCGGCGACGATAGTCATGCCCCGCGCCCACCGGAAGGAGCTGACTGGGTTGAAGGCTCT
CAAGGGCATCGGTCGAGATCCCGGTGCCTAATGAGTGAGCTAACTTACATTAATTGCGTTGCGCTCACTG
CCCGCTTTCCAGTCGGGAAACCTGTCGTGCCAGCTGCATTAATGAATCGGCCAACGCGCGGGGAGAGGCG
GTTTGCGTATTGGGCGCCAGGGTGGTTTTTCTTTTCACCAGTGAGACGGGCAACAGCTGATTGCCCTTCA
CCGCCTGGCCCTGAGAGAGTTGCAGCAAGCGGTCCACGCTGGTTTGCCCCAGCAGGCGAAAATCCTGTTT
GATGGTGGTTAACGGCGGGATATAACATGAGCTGTCTTCGGTATCGTCGTATCCCACTACCGAGATATCC
GCACCAACGCGCAGCCCGGACTCGGTAATGGCGCGCATTGCGCCCAGCGCCATCTGATCGTTGGCAACCA
GCATCGCAGTGGGAACGATGCCCTCATTCAGCATTTGCATGGTTTGTTGAAAACCGGACATGGCACTCCA
GTCGCCTTCCCGTTCCGCTATCGGCTGAATTTGATTGCGAGTGAGATATTTATGCCAGCCAGCCAGACGC
AGACGCGCCGAGACAGAACTTAATGGGCCCGCTAACAGCGCGATTTGCTGGTGACCCAATGCGACCAGAT
GCTCCACGCCCAGTCGCGTACCGTCTTCATGGGAGAAAATAATACTGTTGATGGGTGTCTGGTCAGAGAC
ATCAAGAAATAACGCCGGAACATTAGTGCAGGCAGCTTCCACAGCAATGGCATCCTGGTCATCCAGCGGA
TAGTTAATGATCAGCCCACTGACGCGTTGCGCGAGAAGATTGTGCACCGCCGCTTTACAGGCTTCGACGC
CGCTTCGTTCTACCATCGACACCACCACGCTGGCACCCAGTTGATCGGCGCGAGATTTAATCGCCGCGAC
AATTTGCGACGGCGCGTGCAGGGCCAGACTGGAGGTGGCAACGCCAATCAGCAACGACTGTTTGCCCGCC
AGTTGTTGTGCCACGCGGTTGGGAATGTAATTCAGCTCCGCCATCGCCGCTTCCACTTTTTCCCGCGTTT
TCGCAGAAACGTGGCTGGCCTGGTTCACCACGCGGGAAACGGTCTGATAAGAGACACCGGCATACTCTGC
GACATCGTATAACGTTACTGGTTTCACATTCACCACCCTGAATTGACTCTCTTCCGGGCGCTATCATGCC
ATACCGCGAAAGGTTTTGCGCCATTCGATGGTGTCCGGGATCTCGACGCTCTCCCTTATGCGACTCCTGC
ATTAGGAAGCAGCCCAGTAGTAGGTTGAGGCCGTTGAGCACCGCCGCCGCAAGGAATGGTGCATGCCGGC
ATGCCGCCCTTTCGTCTTCAAGAATTAATTCCCAATTCCCCAGGCATCAAATAAAACGAAAGGCTCAGTC
GAAAGACTGGGCCTTTCGTTTTATCTGTTGTTTGTCGGTGAACGCTCTCCTGAGTAGGACAAATCCGCCG
GGAGCGGATTTGAACGTTGCGAAGCAACGGCCCGGAGGGTGGCGGGC
Features (pLannotate 1.2.2; 20 found; start..end, strand, type, name):
     82..100     +  promoter       T7 promoter: promoter for bacteriophage T7 RNA polymerase
    101..125     +  protein_bind   lac operator: The lac repressor binds to the lac operator to inhibit transcription in E. coli. This inhibition can be relieved by adding lactose or isopropyl-β-D-thiogalactopyranoside (IPTG). lac repressor encoded by lacI
    140..162     +  RBS            RBS: efficient ribosome binding site from bacteriophage T7 gene 10 (Olins and Rangwala, 1989)
    191..538     +  CDS            dnaB (fragment): DNAB_MYCTU - Experimental evidence at protein level: Swiss-Prot protein existence level 1. The intein is an endonuclease. From Mycobacterium tuberculosis (strain ATCC 25618 / H37Rv).
    524..673     +  CDS            dnaB (fragment): DNAB_MYCTU - Experimental evidence at protein level: Swiss-Prot protein existence level 1. The intein is an endonuclease. From Mycobacterium tuberculosis (strain ATCC 25618 / H37Rv).
    947..996     +  CDS            SET1 (fragment): solubility-enhancement tag derived from T7 phage gene 10B
   1004..1051    +  terminator     T7 terminator: transcription terminator for bacteriophage T7 RNA polymerase
   1111..1215    +  promoter       AmpR promoter: bla
   1216..2076    +  CDS            AmpR: β-lactamase; bla; confers resistance to ampicillin, carbenicillin, and related antibiotics
   2118..2631    -  rep_origin     M13 ori (sequence partly withheld): M13 bacteriophage origin of replication; arrow indicates direction of (+) strand synthesis
   2742..3330    +  rep_origin     ori: high-copy-number ColE1/pMB1/pBR322/pUC origin of replication
   3507..3597    -  misc_feature   bom (fragment): basis of mobility region from pBR322
   3699..3890    -  CDS            rop: Rop protein, which maintains plasmids at low copy number; rop
   3931..4041    +  CDS            mbeC (fragment): MBEC_ECOLX - Experimental evidence at protein level: Swiss-Prot protein existence level 1. Required for efficient mobilization of ColE1 plasmid and is thus essential to promote the specific transfer of the plasmid during conjugation. Probably functions by inducing DNA bending, helping the MbeA relaxase to melt the DNA around the nic site and cleave the phosphodiester bond. Binds specifically double-stranded DNA (dsDNA) containing the ColE1 oriT but does not recognize the inverted repeat (IR). From Escherichia coli.
   4076..4398    -  CDS            TcR (fragment): tetracycline efflux protein; tet; confers resistance to tetracycline
   4413..4434    -  protein_bind   CAP binding site: CAP binding activates transcription in the presence of cAMP. E. coli catabolite activator protein
   4447..5529    -  CDS            lacI: lac repressor; lacI; The lac repressor binds to the lac operator to inhibit transcription in E. coli. This inhibition can be relieved by adding lactose or isopropyl-β-D-thiogalactopyranoside (IPTG).
   5530..5607    -  promoter       lacI promoter: lacI
   5615..5708    -  CDS            TcR (fragment): tetracycline efflux protein; tet; confers resistance to tetracycline
   5760..5846    +  terminator     rrnB T1 terminator: Escherichia coli rrnB; transcription terminator T1 from the E. coli rrnB gene
