[The description below was written by a language model from this plasmid's Addgene catalogue record and pLannotate feature annotations shown in this document.]
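Description:
pTWIN1-His6-Ssp-Httex1-23Q-A2C-P90C is a bacterial expression plasmid built on the NEB pTWIN1 intein-fusion backbone for producing a human huntingtin (HTT) exon 1 fragment in E. coli. It is selected with ampicillin through the β-lactamase (AmpR) gene. Replication depends on a ColE1/pMB1-type origin accompanied by rop, consistent with the low copy number recorded. An M13 phage origin is also present, along with pBR322-derived remnants (a bom fragment, a partial mbeC and tetracycline-resistance fragments) that are backbone remnants with no role in the design.

Expression is driven by a T7 promoter followed by a lac operator and the T7 gene 10 ribosome binding site, and the unit ends at a T7 terminator. The plasmid carries its own lacI, so transcription is repressed until induced with IPTG in a host supplying T7 RNA polymerase. According to the catalogue entry, the product is an N-terminal His6 tag and Ssp DnaB intein fused to Httex1 with a 23-glutamine repeat and two cysteine substitutions, A2C and P90C. The automated annotation marks two dnaB fragments by homology to a Mycobacterium tuberculosis entry. These presumably correspond to the intein, whereas the record names it as the Ssp DnaB intein. The huntingtin coding region is not annotated and most likely lies in the unlabelled stretch between the intein and the terminator.

In pTWIN1-type systems the Ssp DnaB intein self-cleaves at its C-terminus, which allows His-tag purification followed by release of the target protein without the tag. The record does not state what the two cysteines are for, but the associated publication concerns the structure of monomeric exon 1 at wild-type and pathological polyglutamine lengths. The 23Q length falls in the wild-type range.
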