Addgene plasmid #114615: pTWIN1-His6-Ssp-Httex1-23Q-A2C-P90C
Purpose: Bacterial expression of Htt fragment containing exon 1, with A2C & P90C cysteine mutations and a 23 polyQ repeat
Depositing lab: Hilal Lashuel. Depositing organization: Swiss Federal Institute of Technology (EPFL). Publication: Monomeric Huntingtin Exon 1 Has Similar Overall Structural Features for Wild-Type and Pathological Polyglutamine Lengths. Warner JB 4th, Ruff KM, Tan PS, Lemke EA, Pappu RV, Lashuel HA. J Am Chem Soc. 2017 Oct 18;139(41):14456-14469. doi: 10.1021/jacs.7b06659. Epub 2017 Oct 9. PubMed 28937758.
Backbone
  Vector backbone: pTWIN1
  Backbone manufacturer: NEB
  Vector type: Bacterial Expression
Growth in bacteria
  Bacterial resistance: Ampicillin, 100 μg/mL
  Growth temperature: 30°C
  Growth strain: NEB Stable
  Copy number: Low Copy
Gene/Insert
  Gene/Insert name: Huntingtin Exon1
  Species: H. sapiens (human)
  Mutation: A2C, P90C; 23 polyQ repeat
  Entrez Gene: HTT (a.k.a. HD, IT15, LOMARS)
  Tag / fusion protein: His6-Ssp DnaB intein (N terminal on backbone)
  Cloning method: Ligation Independent Cloning
  Sequencing primers: 5′ T7; 3′ T7-Term
Terms and licenses: Academic/Nonprofit Terms; Industry Terms: Not Available to Industry
How to cite: pTWIN1-His6-Ssp-Httex1-23Q-A2C-P90C was a gift from Hilal Lashuel (Addgene plasmid # 114615 ; http://n2t.net/addgene:114615 ; RRID:Addgene_114615)
